>Addgene plasmid #16039 | pcDNA3.1/Myc-His beta4 | addgene full sequence | sequence record 249183 | Addgene NGS Result
GACGGATCGGGAGATCTCCCGATCCCCTATGGTGCACTCTCAGTACAATCTGCTCTGATGCCGCATAGTT
AAGCCAGTATCTGCTCCCTGCTTGTGTGTTGGAGGTCGCTGAGTAGTGCGCGAGCAAAATTTAAGCTACA
ACAAGGCAAGGCTTGACCGACAATTGCATGAAGAATCTGCTTAGGGTTAGGCGTTTTGCGCTGCTTCGCG
ATGTACGGGCCAGATATACGCGTTGACATTGATTATTGACTAGTTATTAATAGTAATCAATTACGGGGTC
ATTAGTTCATAGCCCATATATGGAGTTCCGCGTTACATAACTTACGGTAAATGGCCCGCCTGGCTGACCG
CCCAACGACCCCCGCCCATTGACGTCAATAATGACGTATGTTCCCATAGTAACGCCAATAGGGACTTTCC
ATTGACGTCAATGGGTGGAGTATTTACGGTAAACTGCCCACTTGGCAGTACATCAAGTGTATCATATGCC
AAGTACGCCCCCTATTGACGTCAATGACGGTAAATGGCCCGCCTGGCATTATGCCCAGTACATGACCTTA
TGGGACTTTCCTACTTGGCAGTACATCTACGTATTAGTCATCGCTATTACCATGGTGATGCGGTTTTGGC
AGTACATCAATGGGCGTGGATAGCGGTTTGACTCACGGGGATTTCCAAGTCTCCACCCCATTGACGTCAA
TGGGAGTTTGTTTTGGCACCAAAATCAACGGGACTTTCCAAAATGTCGTAACAACTCCGCCCCATTGACG
CAAATGGGCGGTAGGCGTGTACGGTGGGAGGTCTATATAAGCAGAGCTCTCTGGCTAACTAGAGAACCCA
CTGCTTACTGGCTTATCGAAATTAATACGACTCACTATAGGGAGACCCAAGCTGGCTAGCGTTTAAACGG
GCCCTCTAGACTCGAGCGGCCGCCACTGTGCTGGATATCTGCAGAATTCGGCGCCCGCGCGCTGCAGCCC
CATCTCCTAGCGGCAGCCCAGGCGCGGAGGGAGCGAGTCCGCCCCGAGGTAGGTCCAGGACGGGCGCACA
GCAGCAGCCGAGGCTGGCCGGGAGAGGGAGGAAGAGGATGGCAGGGCCACGCCCCAGCCCATGGGCCAGG
CTGCTCCTGGCAGCCTTGATCAGCGTCAGCCTCTCTGGGACCTTGGCAAACCGCTGCAAGAAGGCCCCAG
TGAAGAGCTGCACGGAGTGTGTCCGTGTGGATAAGGACTGCGCCTACTGCACAGACGAGATGTTCAGGGA
CCGGCGCTGCAACACCCAGGCGGAGCTGCTGGCCGCGGGCTGCCAGCGGGAGAGCATCGTGGTCATGGAG
AGCAGCTTCCAAATCACAGAGGAGACCCAGATTGACACCACCCTGCGGCGCAGCCAGATGTCCCCCCAAG
GCCTGCGGGTCCGTCTGCGGCCCGGTGAGGAGCGGCATTTTGAGCTGGAGGTGTTTGAGCCACTGGAGAG
CCCCGTGGACCTGTACATCCTCATGGACTTCTCCAACTCCATGTCCGATGATCTGGACAACCTCAAGAAG
ATGGGGCAGAACCTGGCTCGGGTCCTGAGCCAGCTCACCAGCGACTACACTATTGGATTTGGCAAGTTTG
TGGACAAAGTCAGCGTCCCGCAGACGGACATGAGGCCTGAGAAGCTGAAGGAGCCCTGGCCCAACAGTGA
CCCCCCCTTCTCCTTCAAGAACGTCATCAGCCTGACAGAAGATGTGGATGAGTTCCGGAATAAACTGCAG
GGAGAGCGGATCTCAGGCAACCTGGATGCTCCTGAGGGCGGCTTCGATGCCATCCTGCAGACAGCTGTGT
GCACGAGGGACATTGGCTGGCGCCCGGACAGCACCCACCTGCTGGTCTTCTCCACCGAGTCAGCCTTCCA
CTATGAGGCTGATGGCGCCAACGTGCTGGCTGGCATCATGAGCCGCAACGATGAACGGTGCCACCTGGAC
ACCACGGGCACCTACACCCAGTACAGGACACAGGACTACCCGTCGGTGCCCACCCTGGTGCGCCTGCTCG
CCAAGCACAACATCATCCCCATCTTTGCTGTCACCAACTACTCCTATAGCTACTACGAGAAGCTTCACAC
CTATTTCCCTGTCTCCTCACTGGGGGTGCTGCAGGAGGACTCGTCCAACATCGTGGAGCTGCTGGAGGAG
GCCTTCAATCGGATCCGCTCCAACCTGGACATCCGGGCCCTAGACAGCCCCCGAGGCCTTCGGACAGAGG
TCACCTCCAAGATGTTCCAGAAGACGAGGACTGGGTCCTTTCACATCCGGCGGGGGGAAGTGGGTATATA
CCAGGTGCAGCTGCGGGCCCTTGAGCACGTGGATGGGACGCACGTGTGCCAGCTGCCGGAGGACCAGAAG
GGCAACATCCATCTGAAACCTTCCTTCTCCGACGGCCTCAAGATGGACGCGGGCATCATCTGTGATGTGT
GCACCTGCGAGCTGCAAAAAGAGGTGCGGTCAGCTCGCTGCAGCTTCAACGGAGACTTCGTGTGCGGACA
GTGTGTGTGCAGCGAGGGCTGGAGTGGCCAGACCTGCAACTGCTCCACCGGCTCTCTGAGTGACATTCAG
CCCTGCCTGCGGGAGGGCGAGGACAAGCCGTGCTCCGGCCGTGGGGAGTGCCAGTGCGGGCACTGTGTGT
GCTACGGCGAAGGCCGCTACGAGGGTCAGTTCTGCGAGTATGACAACTTCCAGTGTCCCCGCACTTCCGG
GTTCCTCTGCAATGACCGAGGACGCTGCTCCATGGGCCAGTGTGTGTGTGAGCCTGGTTGGACAGGCCCA
AGCTGTGACTGTCCCCTCAGCAATGCCACCTGCATCGACAGCAATGGGGGCATCTGTAATGGACGTGGCC
ACTGTGAGTGTGGCCGCTGCCACTGCCACCAGCAGTCGCTCTACACGGACACCATCTGCGAGATCAACTA
CTCGGCGATCCACCCGGGCCTCTGCGAGGACCTACGCTCCTGCGTGCAGTGCCAGGCGTGGGGCACCGGC
GAGAAGAAGGGGCGCACGTGTGAGGAATGCAACTTCAAGGTCAAGATGGTGGACGAGCTTAAGAGAGCCG
AGGAGGTGGTGGTGCGCTGCTCCTTCCGGGACGAGGATGACGACTGCACCTACAGCTACACCATGGAAGG
TGACGGCGCCCCTGGGCCCAACAGCACTGTCCTGGTGCACAAGAAGAAGGACTGCCCTCCGGGCTCCTTC
TGGTGGCTCATCCCCCTGCTCCTCCTCCTCCTGCCGCTCCTGGCCCTGCTACTGCTGCTATGCTGGAAGT
ACTGTGCCTGCTGCAAGGCCTGCCTGGCACTTCTCCCGTGCTGCAACCGAGGTCACATGGTGGGCTTTAA
GGAAGACCACTACATGCTGCGGGAGAACCTGATGGCCTCTGACCACTTGGACACGCCCATGCTGCGCAGC
GGGAACCTCAAGGGCCGTGACGTGGTCCGCTGGAAGGTCACCAACAACATGCAGCGGCCTGGCTTTGCCA
CTCATGCCGCCAGCATCAACCCCACAGAGCTGGTGCCCTACGGGCTGTCCTTGCGCCTGGCCCGCCTTTG
CACCGAGAACCTGCTGAAGCCTGACACTCGGGAGTGCGCCCAGCTGCGCCAGGAGGTGGAGGAGAACCTG
AACGAGGTCTACAGGCAGATCTCCGGTGTACACAAGCTCCAGCAGACCAAGTTCCGGCAGCAGCCCAATG
CCGGGAAAAAGCAAGACCACACCATTGTGGACACAGTGCTGATGGCGCCCCGCTCGGCCAAGCCGGCCCT
GCTGAAGCTTACAGAGAAGCAGGTGGAACAGAGGGCCTTCCACGACCTCAAGGTGGCCCCCGGCTACTAC
ACCCTCACTGCAGACCAGGACGCCCGGGGCATGGTGGAGTTCCAGGAGGGCGTGGAGCTGGTGGACGTAC
GGGTGCCCCTCTTTATCCGGCCTGAGGATGACGACGAGAAGCAGCTGCTGGTGGAGGCCATCGACGTGCC
CGCAGGCACTGCCACCCTCGGCCGCCGCCTGGTAAACATCACCATCATCAAGGAGCAAGCCAGAGACGTG
GTGTCCTTTGAGCAGCCTGAGTTCTCGGTCAGCCGCGGGGACCAGGTGGCCCGCATCCCTGTCATCCGGC
GTGTCCTGGACGGCGGGAAGTCCCAGGTCTCCTACCGCACACAGGATGGCACCGCGCAGGGCAACCGGGA
CTACATCCCCGTGGAGGGTGAGCTGCTGTTCCAGCCTGGGGAGGCCTGGAAAGAGCTGCAGGTGAAGCTC
CTGGAGCTGCAAGAAGTTGACTCCCTCCTGCGGGGCCGCCAGGTCCGCCGTTTCCACGTCCAGCTCAGCA
ACCCTAAGTTTGGGGCCCACCTGGGCCAGCCCCACTCCACCACCATCATCATCAGGGACCCAGATGAACT
GGACCGGAGCTTCACGAGTCAGATGTTGTCATCACAGCCACCCCCTCACGGCGACCTGGGCGCCCCGCAG
AACCCCAATGCTAAGGCCGCTGGGTCCAGGAAGATCCATTTCAACTGGCTGCCCCCTTCTGGCAAGCCAA
TGGGGTACAGGGTAAAGTACTGGATTCAGGGTGACTCCGAATCCGAAGCCCACCTGCTCGACAGCAAGGT
GCCCTCAGTGGAGCTCACCAACCTGTACCCGTATTGCGACTATGAGATGAAGGTGTGCGCCTACGGGGCT
CAGGGCGAGGGACCCTACAGCTCCCTGGTGTCCTGCCGCACCCACCAGGAAGTGCCCAGCGAGCCAGGGC
GTCTGGCCTTCAATGTCGTCTCCTCCACGGTGACCCAGCTGAGCTGGGCTGAGCCGGCTGAGACCAACGG
TGAGATCACAGCCTACGAGGTCTGCTATGGCCTGGTCAACGATGACAACCGACCTATTGGGCCCATGAAG
AAAGTGCTGGTTGACAACCCTAAGAACCGGATGCTGCTTATTGAGAACCTTCGGGAGTCCCAGCCCTACC
GCTACACGGTGAAGGCGCGCAACGGGGCCGGCTGGGGGCCTGAGCGGGAGGCCATCATCAACCTGGCCAC
CCAGCCCAAGAGGCCCATGTCCATCCCCATCATCCCTGACATCCCTATCGTGGACGCCCAGAGCGGGGAG
GACTACGACAGCTTCCTTATGTACAGCGATGACGTTCTACGCTCTCCATCGGGCAGCCAGAGGCCCAGCG
TCTCCGATGACACTGAGCACCTGGTGAATGGCCGGATGGACTTTGCCTTCCCGGGCAGCACCAACTCCCT
GCACAGGATGACCACGACCAGTGCTGCTGCCTATGGCACCCACCTGAGCCCACACGTGCCCCACCGCGTG
CTAAGCACATCCTCCACCCTCACACGGGACTACAACTCACTGACCCGCTCAGAACACTCACACTCGACCA
CACTGCCGAGGGACTACTCCACCCTCACCTCCGTCTCCTCCCACGACTCTCGCCTGACTGCTGGTGTGCC
CGACACGCCCACCCGCCTGGTGTTCTCTGCCCTGGGGCCCACATCTCTCAGAGTGAGCTGGCAGGAGCCG
CGGTGCGAGCGGCCGCTGCAGGGCTACAGTGTGGAGTACCAGCTGCTGAACGGCGGTGAGCTGCATCGGC
TCAACATCCCCAACCCTGCCCAGACCTCGGTGGTGGTGGAAGACCTCCTGCCCAACCACTCCTACGTGTT
CCGCGTGCGGGCCCAGAGCCAGGAAGGCTGGGGCCGAGAGCGTGAGGGTGTCATCACCATTGAATCCCAG
GTGCACCCGCAGAGCCCACTGTGTCCCCTGCCAGGCTCCGCCTTCACTTTGAGCACTCCCAGTGCCCCAG
GCCCGCTGGTGTTCACTGCCCTGAGCCCAGACTCGCTGCAGCTGAGCTGGGAGCGGCCACGGAGGCCCAA
TGGGGATATCGTCGGCTACCTGGTGACCTGTGAGATGGCCCAAGGAGGAGGGCCAGCCACCGCATTCCGG
GTGGATGGAGACAGCCCCGAGAGCCGGCTGACCGTGCCGGGCCTCAGCGAGAACGTGCCCTACAAGTTCA
AGGTGCAGGCCAGGACCACTGAGGGCTTCGGGCCAGAGCGCGAGGGCATCATCACCATAGAGTCCCAGGA
TGGAGGACCCTTCCCGCAGCTGGGCAGCCGTGCCGGGCTCTTCCAGCACCCGCTGCAAAGCGAGTACAGC
AGCATCACCACCACCCACACCAGCGCCACCGAGCCCTTCCTAGTGGATGGGCCGACCCTGGGGGCCCAGC
ACCTGGAGGCAGGCGGCTCCCTCACCCGGCATGTGACCCAGGAGTTTGTGAGCCGGACACTGACCACCAG
CGGAACCCTTAGCACCCACATGGACCAACAGTTCTTCCAAACTTCGGTACCAAGCTTTCTAGAACAAAAA
CTCATCTCAGAAGAGGATCTGAATAGCGCCGTCGACCATCATCATCATCATCATTGAGTTTAAACGGTCT
CCAGCTTAAGTTTAAACCGCTGATCAGCCTCGACTGTGCCTTCTAGTTGCCAGCCATCTGTTGTTTGCCC
CTCCCCCGTGCCTTCCTTGACCCTGGAAGGTGCCACTCCCACTGTCCTTTCCTAATAAAATGAGGAAATT
GCATCGCATTGTCTGAGTAGGTGTCATTCTATTCTGGGGGGTGGGGTGGGGCAGGACAGCAAGGGGGAGG
ATTGGGAAGACAATAGCAGGCATGCTGGGGATGCGGTGGGCTCTATGGCTTCTGAGGCGGAAAGAACCAG
CTGGGGCTCTAGGGGGTATCCCC
[124 nt withheld, positions 6744-6867]
C
[91 nt withheld, positions 6869-6959]
A
[49 nt withheld, positions 6961-7009]
CCTTTGACGTTGGAGTCCACGTTCTTT
[37 nt withheld, positions 7037-7073]
ACCCTATCTCGGTCTATTCTTTTGATTTATAAGGGATTTTGCCGATTTCGGCCTATTGGTTAAAAAATGA
GCTGATTTAACAAAAATTTAACGCGAATTAATTCTGTGGAATGTGTGTCAGTTAGGGTGTGGAAAGTCCC
CAGGCTCCCCAGCAGGCAGAAGTATGCAAAGCATGCATCTCAATTAGTCAGCAACCAGGTGTGGAAAGTC
CCCAGGCTCCCCAGCAGGCAGAAGTATGCAAAGCATGCATCTCAATTAGTCAGCAACCATAGTCCCGCCC
CTAACTCCGCCCATCCCGCCCCTAACTCCGCCCAGTTCCGCCCATTCTCCGCCCCATGGCTGACTAATTT
TTTTTATTTATGCAGAGGCCGAGGCCGCCTCTGCCTCTGAGCTATTCCAGAAGTAGTGAGGAGGCTTTTT
TGGAGGCCTAGGCTTTTGCAAAAAGCTCCCGGGAGCTTGTATATCCATTTTCGGATCTGATCAAGAGACA
GGATGAGGATCGTTTCGCATGATTGAACAAGATGGATTGCACGCAGGTTCTCCGGCCGCTTGGGTGGAGA
GGCTATTCGGCTATGACTGGGCACAACAGACAATCGGCTGCTCTGATGCCGCCGTGTTCCGGCTGTCAGC
GCAGGGGCGCCCGGTTCTTTTTGTCAAGACCGACCTGTCCGGTGCCCTGAATGAACTGCAGGACGAGGCA
GCGCGGCTATCGTGGCTGGCCACGACGGGCGTTCCTTGCGCAGCTGTGCTCGACGTTGTCACTGAAGCGG
GAAGGGACTGGCTGCTATTGGGCGAAGTGCCGGGGCAGGATCTCCTGTCATCTCACCTTGCTCCTGCCGA
GAAAGTATCCATCATGGCTGATGCAATGCGGCGGCTGCATACGCTTGATCCGGCTACCTGCCCATTCGAC
CACCAAGCGAAACATCGCATCGAGCGAGCACGTACTCGGATGGAAGCCGGTCTTGTCGATCAGGATGATC
TGGACGAAGAGCATCAGGGGCTCGCGCCAGCCGAACTGTTCGCCAGGCTCAAGGCGCGCATGCCCGACGG
CGAGGATCTCGTCGTGACCCATGGCGATGCCTGCTTGCCGAATATCATGGTGGAAAATGGCCGCTTTTCT
GGATTCATCGACTGTGGCCGGCTGGGTGTGGCGGACCGCTATCAGGACATAGCGTTGGCTACCCGTGATA
TTGCTGAAGAGCTTGGCGGCGAATGGGCTGACCGCTTCCTCGTGCTTTACGGTATCGCCGCTCCCGATTC
GCAGCGCATCGCCTTCTATCGCCTTCTTGACGAGTTCTTCTGAGCGGGACTCTGGGGTTCGAAATGACCG
ACCAAGCGACGCCCAACCTGCCATCACGAGATTTCGATTCCACCGCCGCCTTCTATGAAAGGTTGGGCTT
CGGAATCGTTTTCCGGGACGCCGGCTGGATGATCCTCCAGCGCGGGGATCTCATGCTGGAGTTCTTCGCC
CACCCCAACTTGTTTATTGCAGCTTATAATGGTTACAAATAAAGCAATAGCATCACAAATTTCACAAATA
AAGCATTTTTTTCACTGCATTCTAGTTGTGGTTTGTCCAAACTCATCAATGTATCTTATCATGTCTGTAT
ACCGTCGACCTCTAGCTAGAGCTTGGCGTAATCATGGTCATAGCTGTTTCCTGTGTGAAATTGTTATCCG
CTCACAATTCCACACAACATACGAGCCGGAAGCATAAAGTGTAAAGCCTGGGGTGCCTAATGAGTGAGCT
AACTCACATTAATTGCGTTGCGCTCACTGCCCGCTTTCCAGTCGGGAAACCTGTCGTGCCAGCTGCATTA
ATGAATCGGCCAACGCGCGGGGAGAGGCGGTTTGCGTATTGGGCGCTCTTCCGCTTCCTCGCTCACTGAC
TCGCTGCGCTCGGTCGTTCGGCTGCGGCGAGCGGTATCAGCTCACTCAAAGGCGGTAATACGGTTATCCA
CAGAATCAGGGGATAACGCAGGAAAGAACATGTGAGCAAAAGGCCAGCAAAAGGCCAGGAACCGTAAAAA
GGCCGCGTTGCTGGCGTTTTTCCATAGGCTCCGCCCCCCTGACGAGCATCACAAAAATCGACGCTCAAGT
CAGAGGTGGCGAAACCCGACAGGACTATAAAGATACCAGGCGTTTCCCCCTGGAAGCTCCCTCGTGCGCT
CTCCTGTTCCGACCCTGCCGCTTACCGGATACCTGTCCGCCTTTCTCCCTTCGGGAAGCGTGGCGCTTTC
TCATAGCTCACGCTGTAGGTATCTCAGTTCGGTGTAGGTCGTTCGCTCCAAGCTGGGCTGTGTGCACGAA
CCCCCCGTTCAGCCCGACCGCTGCGCCTTATCCGGTAACTATCGTCTTGAGTCCAACCCGGTAAGACACG
ACTTATCGCCACTGGCAGCAGCCACTGGTAACAGGATTAGCAGAGCGAGGTATGTAGGCGGTGCTACAGA
GTTCTTGAAGTGGTGGCCTAACTACGGCTACACTAGAAGAACAGTATTTGGTATCTGCGCTCTGCTGAAG
CCAGTTACCTTCGGAAAAAGAGTTGGTAGCTCTTGATCCGGCAAACAAACCACCGCTGGTAGCGGTGGTT
TTTTTGTTTGCAAGCAGCAGATTACGCGCAGAAAAAAAGGATCTCAAGAAGATCCTTTGATCTTTTCTAC
GGGGTCTGACGCTCAGTGGAACGAAAACTCACGTTAAGGGATTTTGGTCATGAGATTATCAAAAAGGATC
TTCACCTAGATCCTTTTAAATTAAAAATGAAGTTTTAAATCAATCTAAAGTATATATGAGTAAACTTGGT
CTGACAGTTACCAATGCTTAATCAGTGAGGCACCTATCTCAGCGATCTGTCTATTTCGTTCATCCATAGT
TGCCTGACTCCCCGTCGTGTAGATAACTACGATACGGGAGGGCTTACCATCTGGCCCCAGTGCTGCAATG
ATACCGCGAGACCCACGCTCACCGGCTCCAGATTTATCAGCAATAAACCAGCCAGCCGGAAGGGCCGAGC
GCAGAAGTGGTCCTGCAACTTTATCCGCCTCCATCCAGTCTATTAATTGTTGCCGGGAAGCTAGAGTAAG
TAGTTCGCCAGTTAATAGTTTGCGCAACGTTGTTGCCATTGCTACAGGCATCGTGGTGTCACGCTCGTCG
TTTGGTATGGCTTCATTCAGCTCCGGTTCCCAACGATCAAGGCGAGTTACATGATCCCCCATGTTGTGCA
AAAAAGCGGTTAGCTCCTTCGGTCCTCCGATCGTTGTCAGAAGTAAGTTGGCCGCAGTGTTATCACTCAT
GGTTATGGCAGCACTGCATAATTCTCTTACTGTCATGCCATCCGTAAGATGCTTTTCTGTGACTGGTGAG
TACTCAACCAAGTCATTCTGAGAATAGTGTATGCGGCGACCGAGTTGCTCTTGCCCGGCGTCAATACGGG
ATAATACCGCGCCACATAGCAGAACTTTAAAAGTGCTCATCATTGGAAAACGTTCTTCGGGGCGAAAACT
CTCAAGGATCTTACCGCTGTTGAGATCCAGTTCGATGTAACCCACTCGTGCACCCAACTGATCTTCAGCA
TCTTTTACTTTCACCAGCGTTTCTGGGTGAGCAAAAACAGGAAGGCAAAATGCCGCAAAAAAGGGAATAA
GGGCGACACGGAAATGTTGAATACTCATACTCTTCCTTTTTCAATATTATTGAAGCATTTATCAGGGTTA
TTGTCTCATGAGCGGATACATATTTGAATGTATTTAGAAAAATAAACAAATAGGGGTTCCGCGCACATTT
CCCCGAAAAGTGCCACCTGACGTC
Features (pLannotate 1.2.2; 21 found; start..end, strand, type, name):
     28..80      -  misc_feature   bom (fragment): basis of mobility region from pBR322
    235..614     +  enhancer       CMV enhancer: human cytomegalovirus immediate early enhancer
    615..818     +  promoter       CMV promoter: human cytomegalovirus (CMV) immediate early promoter
    814..847     +  LTR            5' LTR (truncated) (fragment): truncated 5' long terminal repeat (LTR) from HIV-1
    863..881     +  promoter       T7 promoter: promoter for bacteriophage T7 RNA polymerase
   1088..6343    +  CDS            ITGB4: ITB4_HUMAN - Experimental evidence at protein level: Swiss-Prot protein existence level 1. Integrin alpha-6/beta-4 is a receptor for laminin. Plays a critical structural role in the hemidesmosome of epithelial cells. Is required for the regulation of keratinocyte polarity and motility. ITGA6:ITGB4 binds to NRG1 (via EGF domain) and this binding is essential for NRG1-ERBB signaling (PubMed:20682778). ITGA6:ITGB4 binds to IGF1 and this binding is essential for IGF1 signaling (PubMed:22351760). ITGA6:ITGB4 binds to IGF2 and this binding is essential for IGF2 signaling (PubMed:28873464). From Homo
   6407..6424    +  CDS            capTEV™ (fragment): composite tag for in vivo biotinylation, TEV protease cleavage, and 6xHis tagging
   6474..6698    +  polyA_signal   bGH poly(A) signal: bovine growth hormone polyadenylation signal
   6702..6723    +  promoter       SV40 promoter (fragment): SV40 enhancer and early promoter
   6744..7172    +  rep_origin     f1 ori (sequence partly withheld): f1 bacteriophage origin of replication; arrow indicates direction of (+) strand synthesis
   7186..7515    +  promoter       SV40 promoter: SV40 enhancer and early promoter
   7582..8373    +  CDS            neo: KKA2_KLEPN - Also known as kan, nptII. Experimental evidence at protein level: Swiss-Prot protein existence level 1. Resistance to kanamycin, neomycin, paromomycin, ribostamycin, butirosin and gentamicin B. From Klebsiella pneumoniae.
   8397..8555    +  CDS            ble (fragment): BLE_KLEPN - Experimental evidence at protein level: Swiss-Prot protein existence level 1. Binding protein with a strong affinity to the bleomycin family of antibiotics. Binds to CL990; an antimitotic-antibiotic compound. From Klebsiella pneumoniae.
   8550..8671    +  polyA_signal   SV40 poly(A) signal: SV40 polyadenylation signal
   8742..8764    -  protein_bind   lac operator (fragment): The lac repressor binds to the lac operator to inhibit transcription in E. coli. This inhibition can be relieved by adding lactose or isopropyl-β-D-thiogalactopyranoside (IPTG). lac repressor encoded by lacI
   8768..8798    -  promoter       lac promoter: promoter for the E. coli lac operon
   8813..8834    -  protein_bind   CAP binding site: CAP binding activates transcription in the presence of cAMP. E. coli catabolite activator protein
   8847..8939    -  CDS            lacI (fragment): lac repressor; lacI; The lac repressor binds to the lac operator to inhibit transcription in E. coli. This inhibition can be relieved by adding lactose or isopropyl-β-D-thiogalactopyranoside (IPTG).
   9122..9710    -  rep_origin     ori: high-copy-number ColE1/pMB1/pBR322/pUC origin of replication
   9881..10741   -  CDS            AmpR: β-lactamase; bla; confers resistance to ampicillin, carbenicillin, and related antibiotics
  10742..10846   -  promoter       AmpR promoter: bla
