[The description below was written by a language model from this plasmid's Addgene catalogue record and pLannotate feature annotations shown in this document.]
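Description:
pcDNA3.1/Myc-His beta4 is a mammalian expression plasmid that carries the human integrin beta 4 subunit (ITGB4, also called CD104) in the Invitrogen pcDNA3.1(-)/Myc-His B backbone. The insert of about 5.6 kb was cloned between EcoRI and KpnI sites, both retained, giving a sequenced construct of 10,877 nt. Transcription in mammalian cells is driven by the human cytomegalovirus immediate-early enhancer and promoter and terminated by the bovine growth hormone polyadenylation signal. A T7 promoter lies just upstream of the insert. The ITGB4 open reading frame is positioned so that the backbone supplies C-terminal Myc and polyhistidine tags. The automated annotation does not call the Myc epitope and picks up the His stretch only as a short fragment matching a composite tag. According to the depositor, the coding sequence carries S1694T relative to a reference protein sequence. This is a natural variant that is not expected to affect function.

In E. coli the plasmid is maintained through a high-copy ColE1/pUC-type origin and selected with ampicillin via the beta-lactamase gene. An f1 origin is also present. For stable mammalian lines, an SV40 early promoter drives the neomycin phosphotransferase gene, followed by an SV40 polyadenylation signal, which allows G418 selection. Several short annotated fragments (HIV-1 LTR, ble, lacI, bom) appear to be partial matches within backbone sequence rather than functional parts.

Integrin beta 4 pairs with alpha 6 to form a laminin receptor that is central to hemidesmosomes in epithelial cells. The associated publication concerns tyrosine phosphorylation of the beta 4 cytoplasmic domain, Shc signalling to ERK and hemidesmosome assembly. This suggests the construct is used to express tagged full-length beta 4 for detection, pull-down and signalling studies.
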