Addgene plasmid #16039: pcDNA3.1/Myc-His beta4
Depositing lab: Filippo Giancotti. Depositing organization: Memorial Sloan-Kettering Cancer Center. Publication: Tyrosine phosphorylation of the beta 4 integrin cytoplasmic domain mediates Shc signaling to extracellular signal-regulated kinase and antagonizes formation of hemidesmosomes. Dans M, Gagnoux-Palacios L, Blaikie P, Klein S, Mariotti A, Giancotti FG. J Biol Chem. 2001 Jan 12. 276(2):1494-502. 10.1074/jbc.M008663200 PubMed 11044453.
Backbone
  Vector backbone: pcDNA3.1(-)/Myc-His B
  Backbone manufacturer: Invitrogen
  Backbone size w/o insert (bp): 5500
  Vector type: Mammalian Expression
  Selectable markers: Neomycin (select with G418)
Growth in bacteria
  Bacterial resistance: Ampicillin, 100 μg/mL
  Growth temperature: 37°C
  Growth strain: DH5alpha
  Copy number: High Copy
Gene/Insert
  Gene/Insert name: beta4 (alt name: beta 4 integrin)
  Species: H. sapiens (human)
  Insert size (bp): 5600
  Entrez Gene: ITGB4 (a.k.a. CD104, GP150, JEB5A, JEB5B)
  Tag / fusion protein: Myc (C terminal on backbone); His (C terminal on backbone)
  Cloning method: Restriction Enzyme; 5′ cloning site EcoRI (not destroyed); 3′ cloning site KpnI (not destroyed)
  Sequencing primers: 5′ CMV-F
Terms and licenses: Academic/Nonprofit Terms; Industry Terms: Not Available to Industry
Depositor comments: Please note: The plasmid contains a S1694T mutation compared to NCBI reference sequence AAC51632.1. This mutation is a natural variant which is not expected to affect plasmid function.
How to cite: pcDNA3.1/Myc-His beta4 was a gift from Filippo Giancotti (Addgene plasmid # 16039 ; http://n2t.net/addgene:16039 ; RRID:Addgene_16039)
