>Addgene plasmid #16039 | pcDNA3.1/Myc-His beta4 | addgene partial sequence | sequence record 22400 | 16039 with BGHrev
GTTTAACTCAATGATGATGATGATGATGGTCGACGGCGCTATTCAGATCCTCTTCTGAGATGAGTTTTTG
TTCTAGAAAGCTTGGTACCGAAGTTTGGAAGAACTGTTGGTCCATGTGGGTGCTAAGGGTTCCGCTGGTG
GTCAGTGTCCGGCTCACAAACTCCTGGGTCACATGCCGGGTGAGGGAGCCGCCTGCCTCCAGGTGCTGGG
CCCCCAGGGTCGGCCCATCCACTAGGAAGGGCTCGGTGGCGCTGGTGTGGGTGGTGGTGATGCTGCTGTA
CTCGCTTTGCAGCGGGTGCTGGAAGAGCCCGGCACGGCTGCCCAGCTGCGGGAAGGGTCCTCCATCCTGG
GACTCTATGGTGATGATGCCCTCGCGCTCTGGCCCGAAGCCCTCAGTGGTCCTGGCCTGCACCTTGAACT
TGTAGGGCACGTTCTCGCTGAGGCCCGGCACGGTCAGCCGGCTCTCGGGGCTGTCTCCATCCACCCGGAA
TGCGGTGGCTGGCCCTCCTCCTTGGGCCATCTCACAGGTCACCAGGTAGCCGACGATATCCCCATTGGGC
CTCCGTGGCCGCTCCCAGCTCAGCTGCAGCGAGTCTGGGCTCAGGGCAGTGAACACCAGCGGGCCTGGGG
CACTGGGAGTGCTCAAAGTGAAGGCGGAGCCTGGCAGGGGACACAGTGGGCTCTGCGGGTGCACCTGGGA
TTCAATGGTGATGACACCCTCACGCTCTC
